>Addgene plasmid #115045 | AT3G28040 X014_pECIA2 | addgene full sequence | sequence record 297014 | Addgene NGS Result
GTAAAACGACGGCCAGTGAATTAATTCGTTGCAGGACAGGATGTGGTGCCCGATGTGACTAGCTCTTTGC
TGCAGGCCGTCCTATCCTCTGGTTCCGATAAGAGACCCAGAACTCCGGCCCCCCACCGCCCACCGCCACC
CCCATACATATGTGGTACGCAAGTAAGAGTGCCTGCGCATGCCCCATGTGCCCCACCAAGAGCTTTGCAT
CCCATACAAGTCCCCAAAGTGGAGAACCGAACCAATTCTTCGCGGGCAGAACAAAAGCTTCTGCACACGT
CTCCACTCGAATTTGGAGCCGGCCGGCGTGTGCAAAAGAGGTGAATCGAACGAAAGACCCGTGTGTAAAG
CCGCGTTTCCAAAATGTATAAAACCGAGAGCATCTGGCCAATGTGCATCAGTTGTGGTCAGCAGCAAAAT
CAAGTGAATCATCTCAGTGCAACTAAAGGGGGGATCCGATCTCAATATGAAGTTATGCATATTACTGGCC
GTCGTGGCCTTTGTTGGCCTCTCGCTCGGGTCAATTCAACTAAACGACGACGTTTTAGGACTCATCGTCT
TCAAATCAGACCTCAACGACCCATTTTCACACCTTGAGTCATGGACCGAAGACGACAACACTCCTTGTTC
ATGGAGTTACGTCAAATGCAACCCCAAAACATCTCGAGTCATCGAGCTTTCTCTCGACGGTTTAGCCTTA
ACCGGAAAAATCAACCGCGGAATCCAAAAGCTTCAACGTTTAAAAGTACTCTCACTTTCCAACAACAACT
TCACCGGAAACATCAACGCTCTCTCAAACAACAACCATCTCCAAAAGCTAGATCTTAGCCACAACAATCT
CTCCGGTCAAATCCCTTCTTCTCTCGGTTCAATAACCTCCTTGCAACACCTTGACTTAACCGGAAACTCC
TTCTCCGGTACACTCTCTGACGATTTGTTCAACAACTGTTCCTCTCTTAGATATCTTTCTCTCTCCCACA
ACCACCTCGAAGGTCAAATCCCAAGTACTCTGTTTCGATGCTCTGTTTTAAACAGTCTCAATCTTTCAAG
AAACCGTTTCTCCGGTAACCCTAGCTTCGTCTCAGGAATCTGGAGACTTGAGAGGTTAAGAGCTTTAGAT
CTATCTTCTAACTCACTTTCTGGTTCAATACCTTTGGGGATACTCTCTCTACATAACTTGAAAGAGTTGC
AACTACAGAGGAATCAGTTCTCTGGAGCATTGCCTTCAGATATTGGACTCTGTCCTCATTTAAACAGAGT
TGATCTAAGTTCCAATCATTTCTCTGGTGAACTTCCAAGAACTCTTCAGAAGCTGAAATCTTTAAATCAC
TTCGATGTATCGAACAATTTGCTCTCCGGTGATTTCCCGCCATGGATCGGTGACATGACCGGTTTAGTAC
ACTTGGATTTCTCCAGCAATGAGTTAACCGGAAAGCTTCCTTCTTCTATTAGTAACTTGAGGTCTCTAAA
GGATCTAAACTTGTCTGAGAACAAACTCTCCGGCGAGGTACCTGAGTCTTTGGAATCATGCAAAGAGCTT
ATGATTGTTCAGCTTAAAGGCAATGACTTCTCCGGTAACATTCCTGATGGTTTTTTTGATCTTGGTCTTC
AAGAAATGGATTTTTCGGGTAACGGTTTAACCGGTTCGATCCCAAGAGGCTCAAGCAGGCTTTTCGAGTC
ACTCATAAGGCTCGATCTTTCGCATAACAGTCTCACTGGAAGTATACCTGGTGAAGTAGGACTCTTCATC
CACATGAGATACCTTAATTTATCATGGAACCATTTCAACACAAGAGTTCCTCCTGAAATTGAGTTTCTAC
AGAACTTAACGGTATTGGATCTTAGGAACAGTGCACTGATTGGTTCGGTTCCTGCTGATATATGTGAGTC
TCAGAGTCTTCAGATACTTCAACTGGATGGTAACTCACTAACCGGTTCTATACCGGAAGGAATCGGAAAC
TGCTCTTCTCTTAAATTGTTGAGTTTGTCTCATAACAATCTTACCGGTCCTATTCCTAAATCTCTTTCAA
ACTTACAAGAGCTCAAGATTTTAAAGCTAGAGGCTAATAAGCTTAGTGGAGAAATACCGAAAGAGCTTGG
GGATTTGCAGAATCTGTTATTGGTTAACGTTTCGTTTAACCGACTTATCGGAAGGTTACCATTGGGAGAT
GTGTTCCAAAGCTTAGACCAGAGTGCTATACAAGGAAACCTAGGTATTTGTTCACCGTTGTTGAGAGGTC
CTTGTACACTGAATGTTCCAAAGCCTCTTGTCATCAATCCAAACTCCTACGGGAATGGGAACAATATGCC
TGGAAACCGAGCAAGCGGTGGTTCTGGAACATTCCACCGCCTGGAGGTGCTGTTCCAGGGACCAGGGAGC
GACAAAACTCACACATGCCCACCGTGCCCAGCACCTGAACTCCTGGGGGGACCGTCAGTCTTCCTCTTCC
CCCCAAAACCCAAGGACACCCTCATGATCTCCCGGACCCCTGAGGTCACATGCGTGGTGGTGGACGTGAG
CCACGAAGACCCTGAGGTCAAGTTCAACTGGTACGTGGACGGCGTGGAGGTGCATAATGCCAAGACAAAG
CCGCGGGAGGAGCAGTACAACAGCACGTACCGTGTGGTCAGCGTCCTCACCGTCCTGCACCAGGACTGGC
TGAATGGCAAGGAGTACAAGTGCAAGGTCTCCAACAAAGCCCTCCCAGCCCCCATCGAGAAAACCATCTC
CAAAGCCAAAGGGCAGCCCCGAGAACCACAGGTGTACACCCTGCCCCCATCCCGGGAGGAGATGACCAAG
AACCAGGTCAGCCTGACCTGCCTGGTCAAAGGCTTCTATCCCAGCGACATCGCCGTGGAGTGGGAGAGCA
ATGGGCAGCCGGAGAACAACTACAAGACCACGCCTCCCGTGCTGGACTCCGACGGCTCCTTCTTCCTCTA
CAGCAAGCTCACCGTGGACAAGAGCAGGTGGCAGCAGGGGAACGTCTTCTCATGCTCCGTGATGCATGAG
GGTCTGCACAACCACTACACGCAGAAGAGCCTCTCCCTGTCTCCGGGTAAATCTAGAGGGCCCTTCGAAG
GTAAGCCTATCCCTAACCCTCTCCTCGGTCTCGATTCTACGCGTACCGGTCATCATCACCATCACCATTG
AGTTTAAACCCGCTGATCAGCCTCGACTGTGCCTTCTAAGGCCTGAGCTCGCTGATCAGCCTCGATCGAG
GATCCAGACATGATAAGATACATTGATGAGTTTGGACAAACCACAACTAGAATGCAGTGAAAAAAATGCT
TTATTTGTGAAATTTGTGATGCTATTGCTTTATTTGTAACCATTATAAGCTGCAATAAACAAGTTAACAA
CAACAATTGCATTCATTTTATGTTTCAGGTTCAGGGGGAGGTGTGGGAGGTTTTTTAAAGCAAGTAAAAC
CTCTACAAATGTGGTATGGCTGATTATGATCAGTCGACCTGCAGGCATGCAAGCTTGGCGTAATCATGGT
CATAGCTGTTTCCTGTGTGAAATTGTTATCCGCTCACAATTCCACACAACATACGAGCCGGAAGCATAAA
GTGTAAAGCCTGGGGTGCCTAATGAGTGAGCTAACTCACATTAATTGCGTTGCGCTCACTGCCCGCTTTC
CAGTCGGGAAACCTGTCGTGCCAGCTGCATTAATGAATCGGCCAACGCGCGGGGAGAGGCGGTTTGCGTA
TTGGGCGCTCTTCCGCTTCCTCGCTCACTGACTCGCTGCGCTCGGTCGTTCGGCTGCGGCGAGCGGTATC
AGCTCACTCAAAGGCGGTAATACGGTTATCCACAGAATCAGGGGATAACGCAGGAAAGAACATGTGAGCA
AAAGGCCAGCAAAAGGCCAGGAACCGTAAAAAGGCCGCGTTGCTGGCGTTTTTCCATAGGCTCCGCCCCC
CTGACGAGCATCACAAAAATCGACGCTCAAGTCAGAGGTGGCGAAACCCGACAGGACTATAAAGATACCA
GGCGTTTCCCCCTGGAAGCTCCCTCGTGCGCTCTCCTGTTCCGACCCTGCCGCTTACCGGATACCTGTCC
GCCTTTCTCCCTTCGGGAAGCGTGGCGCTTTCTCATAGCTCACGCTGTAGGTATCTCAGTTCGGTGTAGG
TCGTTCGCTCCAAGCTGGGCTGTGTGCACGAACCCCCCGTTCAGCCCGACCGCTGCGCCTTATCCGGTAA
CTATCGTCTTGAGTCCAACCCGGTAAGACACGACTTATCGCCACTGGCAGCAGCCACTGGTAACAGGATT
AGCAGAGCGAGGTATGTAGGCGGTGCTACAGAGTTCTTGAAGTGGTGGCCTAACTACGGCTACACTAGAA
GAACAGTATTTGGTATCTGCGCTCTGCTGAAGCCAGTTACCTTCGGAAAAAGAGTTGGTAGCTCTTGATC
CGGCAAACAAACCACCGCTGGTAGCGGTGGTTTTTTTGTTTGCAAGCAGCAGATTACGCGCAGAAAAAAA
GGATCTCAAGAAGATCCTTTGATCTTTTCTACGGGGTCTGACGCTCAGTGGAACGAAAACTCACGTTAAG
GGATTTTGGTCATGAGATTATCAAAAAGGATCTTCACCTAGATCCTTTTAAATTAAAAATGAAGTTTTAA
ATCAATCTAAAGTATATATGAGTAAACTTGGTCTGACAGTTACCAATGCTTAATCAGTGAGGCACCTATC
TCAGCGATCTGTCTATTTCGTTCATCCATAGTTGCCTGACTCCCCGTCGTGTAGATAACTACGATACGGG
AGGGCTTACCATCTGGCCCCAGTGCTGCAATGATACCGCGAGACCCACGCTCACCGGCTCCAGATTTATC
AGCAATAAACCAGCCAGCCGGAAGGGCCGAGCGCAGAAGTGGTCCTGCAACTTTATCCGCCTCCATCCAG
TCTATTAATTGTTGCCGGGAAGCTAGAGTAAGTAGTTCGCCAGTTAATAGTTTGCGCAACGTTGTTGCCA
TTGCTACAGGCATCGTGGTGTCACGCTCGTCGTTTGGTATGGCTTCATTCAGCTCCGGTTCCCAACGATC
AAGGCGAGTTACATGATCCCCCATGTTGTGCAAAAAAGCGGTTAGCTCCTTCGGTCCTCCGATCGTTGTC
AGAAGTAAGTTGGCCGCAGTGTTATCACTCATGGTTATGGCAGCACTGCATAATTCTCTTACTGTCATGC
CATCCGTAAGATGCTTTTCTGTGACTGGTGAGTACTCAACCAAGTCATTCTGAGAATAGTGTATGCGGCG
ACCGAGTTGCTCTTGCCCGGCGTCAATACGGGATAATACCGCGCCACATAGCAGAACTTTAAAAGTGCTC
ATCATTGGAAAACGTTCTTCGGGGCGAAAACTCTCAAGGATCTTACCGCTGTTGAGATCCAGTTCGATGT
AACCCACTCGTGCACCCAACTGATCTTCAGCATCTTTTACTTTCACCAGCGTTTCTGGGTGAGCAAAAAC
AGGAAGGCAAAATGCCGCAAAAAAGGGAATAAGGGCGACACGGAAATGTTGAATACTCATACTCTTCCTT
TTTCAATATTATTGAAGCATTTATCAGGGTTATTGTCTCATGAGCGGATACATATTTGAATGTATTTAGA
AAAATAAACAAATAGGGGTTCCGCGCACATTTCCCCGAAAAGTGCCACCTGACGTCTAAGAAACCATTAT
TATCATGACATTAACCTATAAAAATAGGCGTATCACGAGGCCCTTTCGTCTCGCGCGTTTCGGTGATGAC
GGTGAAAACCTCTGACACATGCAGCTCCCGGAGACGGTCACAGCTTGTCTGTAAGCGGATGCCGGGAGCA
GACAAGCCCGTCAGGGCGCGTCAGCGGGTGTTGGCGGGTGTCGGGGCTGGCTTAACTATGCGGCATCAGA
GCAGATTGTACTGAGAGTGCACCATATGCGGTGTGAAATACCGCACAGATGCGTAAGGAGAAAATACCGC
ATCAGGCGCCATTCGCCATTCAGGCTGCGCAACTGTTGGGAAGGGCGATCGGTGCGGGCCTCTTCGCTAT
TACGCCAGCTGGCGAAAGGGGGATGTGCTGCAAGGCGATTAAGTTGGGTAACGCCAGGGTTTTCCCAGTC
ACGACGTT
Features (pLannotate 1.2.2; 18 found; start..end, strand, type, name):
     23..449     +  promoter       MT promoter: Drosophila metallothionein promoter
    467..520     +  sig_peptide    BiP signal sequence: Drosophila BiP signal sequence
    521..2350    +  CDS            Y3804_ARATH (fragment): Experimental evidence at protein level: Swiss-Prot protein existence level 1. From Arabidopsis thaliana (Mouse-ear cress).
   2381..3061    +  CDS            IGHG1 (fragment): IGHG1_HUMAN - Experimental evidence at protein level: Swiss-Prot protein existence level 1. Constant region of immunoglobulin heavy chains. Immunoglobulins, also known as antibodies, are membrane-bound or secreted glycoproteins produced by B lymphocytes. In the recognition phase of humoral immunity, the membrane-bound immunoglobulins serve as receptors which, upon binding of a specific antigen, trigger the clonal expansion and differentiation of B lymphocytes into immunoglobulins- secreting plasma cells. Secreted immunoglobulins mediate the effector phase of humoral immunity, which results in
   3080..3121    +  CDS            V5 tag: epitope tag from simian virus 5
   3221..3355    -  polyA_signal   SV40 poly(A) signal: SV40 polyadenylation signal
   3378..3462    -  CDS            large T antigen (fragment): large T antigen from SV40 (simian virus 40)
   3462..3486    +  misc_feature   MCS (fragment): pUC18/19 multiple cloning site
   3523..3539    -  protein_bind   lac operator: The lac repressor binds to the lac operator to inhibit transcription in E. coli. This inhibition can be relieved by adding lactose or isopropyl-β-D-thiogalactopyranoside (IPTG). lac repressor encoded by lacI
   3547..3577    -  promoter       lac promoter: promoter for the E. coli lac operon
   3592..3613    -  protein_bind   CAP binding site: CAP binding activates transcription in the presence of cAMP. E. coli catabolite activator protein
   3626..3718    -  CDS            lacI (fragment): lac repressor; lacI; The lac repressor binds to the lac operator to inhibit transcription in E. coli. This inhibition can be relieved by adding lactose or isopropyl-β-D-thiogalactopyranoside (IPTG).
   3901..4489    -  rep_origin     ori: high-copy-number ColE1/pMB1/pBR322/pUC origin of replication
   4660..5520    -  CDS            AmpR: β-lactamase; bla; confers resistance to ampicillin, carbenicillin, and related antibiotics
   5521..5625    -  promoter       AmpR promoter: bla
   5720..5755    +  CDS            rop (fragment): Rop protein, which maintains plasmids at low copy number; rop
   5857..5956    +  misc_feature   bom (fragment): basis of mobility region from pBR322
   5962..21      -  CDS            lacZα (fragment) (across the origin): LacZα fragment of β-galactosidase; lacZ fragment
