[The description below was written by a language model from this plasmid's Addgene catalogue record and pLannotate feature annotations shown in this document.]
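Description:
AT3G28040 X014_pECIA2 is an insect-cell expression plasmid built on the pECIA2 backbone and designed for secreted production of a plant receptor ectodomain in Drosophila cell culture. In bacteria it is maintained as a high-copy plasmid through a ColE1/pUC-type origin and selected with ampicillin via the β-lactamase gene. The remaining backbone annotations (lac promoter and operator, CAP site, and fragments of lacI, lacZα, rop and bom) are cloning-vector remnants with no evident role in the expression cassette.

The cassette is driven by the Drosophila metallothionein promoter, which is switched on by adding copper sulfate to the culture. Downstream, a Drosophila BiP signal sequence directs the product into the secretory pathway and is fused to the extracellular domain of the Arabidopsis thaliana leucine-rich repeat receptor kinase encoded by AT3G28040, inserted by ligation-independent cloning. The ectodomain continues in frame into a human IgG1 Fc region, followed by a V5 epitope and a hexahistidine tag. The His tag is stated in the catalogue record but is not separately called in the feature table. An SV40 polyadenylation signal lies after the coding region, although it is annotated on the opposite strand.

The plasmid is the "bait" member of a bait/prey pair and is meant to be used with the matching pECIA14 prey vector carrying the same ectodomain. The Fc fusion provides a handle for capture, and the V5 and His tags allow detection or purification. It comes from a collection used to map extracellular interactions among Arabidopsis LRR receptor kinases.
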