Addgene plasmid #115045: AT3G28040 X014_pECIA2
Purpose: Bait vector AT3G28040 X014_pECIA2 should be used with prey vector AT3G28040 X014_pECIA14.
Depositing lab: Youssef Belkhadir. Depositing organization: Gregor Mendel Institute of Molecular Plant Biology. Publication: An extracellular network of Arabidopsis leucine-rich repeat receptor kinases. Smakowska-Luzan E, Mott GA, Parys K, Stegmann M, Howton TC, Layeghifard M, Neuhold J, Lehner A, Kong J, Grunwald K, Weinberger N, Satbhai SB, Mayer D, Busch W, Madalinski M, Stolt-Bergner P, Provart NJ, Mukhtar MS, Zipfel C, Desveaux D, Guttman DS, Belkhadir Y. Nature. 2018 Jan 18;553(7688):342-346. doi: 10.1038/nature25184. Epub 2018 Jan 10. PubMed 29320478.
Backbone
  Vector backbone: pECIA2
  Backbone manufacturer: Chris Garcia (Addgene plasmid # 47032)
  Vector type: Insect Expression
Growth in bacteria
  Bacterial resistance: Ampicillin, 100 μg/mL
  Growth temperature: 37°C
  Growth strain: DH5alpha
  Copy number: High Copy
Gene/Insert
  Gene/Insert name: AT3G28040
  Species: A. thaliana (mustard weed)
  Entrez Gene: AT3G28040 (a.k.a. AT3G28040)
  Promoter: Metallothionein (Copper-Inducible)
  Tag / fusion protein: Fc, V5 and hexahistidine tags (C terminal on backbone)
  Cloning method: Ligation Independent Cloning
Terms and licenses: Academic/Nonprofit Terms; Industry Terms: Not Available to Industry
Depositor comments: Plasmid for secreted expression in Drosophila cell culture by induction via CuSO4. Insert is an extracellular domain of indicated LRR-RK, C-terminally tagged with Fc, V5 and hexahistidine tags. Insert Protein Sequence: SIQLNDDVLGLIVFKSDLNDPFSHLESWTEDDNTPCSWSYVKCNPKTSRVIELSLDGLALTGKINRGIQKLQRLKVLSLSNNNFTGNINALSNNNHLQKLDLSHNNLSGQIPSSLGSITSLQHLDLTGNSFSGTLSDDLFNNCSSLRYLSLSHNHLEGQIPSTLFRCSVLNSLNLSRNRFSGNPSFVSGIWRLERLRALDLSSNSLSGSIPLGILSLHNLKELQLQRNQFSGALPSDIGLCPHLNRVDLSSNHFSGELPRTLQKLKSLNHFDVSNNLLSGDFPPWIGDMTGLVHLDFSSNELTGKLPSSISNLRSLKDLNLSENKLSGEVPESLESCKELMIVQLKGNDFSGNIPDGFFDLGLQEMDFSGNGLTGSIPRGSSRLFESLIRLDLSHNSLTGSIPGEVGLFIHMRYLNLSWNHFNTRVPPEIEFLQNLTVLDLRNSALIGSVPADICESQSLQILQLDGNSLTGSIPEGIGNCSSLKLLSLSHNNLTGPIPKSLSNLQELKILKLEANKLSGEIPKELGDLQNLLLVNVSFNRLIGRLPLGDVFQSLDQSAIQGNLGICSPLLRGPCTLNVPKPLVINPNSYGNGNNMPGNRASGGSGTFHR
How to cite: AT3G28040 X014_pECIA2 was a gift from Youssef Belkhadir (Addgene plasmid # 115045 ; http://n2t.net/addgene:115045 ; RRID:Addgene_115045)
